>Addgene plasmid #23440 | pDONR223-SRPK3 | depositor partial sequence | sequence record 11146 | Author sequence, M13pUC-fwd
AATGATTTTATTTTGACTGATAGTGACCTGTTCGTTGCAACAAATTGATGAGCAATGCTTTTTTATAATG
CCAACTTTGTACAAAAAAGTTGGCACCATGAGCGCCAGCACGGGCGGTGGTGGGGACAGCGGCGGCAGCG
GCGGCAGTAGCAGCAGCTCACAGGCCTCCTGCGGGCCCGAGTCCTCGGGCTCCGAACTAGCCCTGGCCAC
ACCGGTGCCTCAGATGCTGCAGGGCCTTCTGGGCTCCGACGACGAGGAACAGGAAGACCCCAAAGACTAC
TGCAAGGGCGGCTACCACCCTGTGAAGATCGGCGACGTGTTCAATGGGCGGTACCACGTGGTGCGCAAAC
TGGGCTGGGGCCACTTCTCCACCGTCTGGCTCTGCTGGGACATCCAGCGCAAGCGCTTTGTGGCCCTCAA
AGTGGTGAAGAGTGCGGGGCATTACACGGAGACAGCTGTGGATGAGATCAAGCTCCTGAAATGTGTCCGG
GACAGCGACCCCAGTGACCCCAAAAGAGAGACCATTGTCCAGCTCATTGATGACTTCAGGATCTCAGGAG
TCAATGGAGTCCATGTGTGCATGGTGCTGGAGGTGCTGGGCCACCAGCTCCTCAAATGGATCATCAAGTC
CAACTACCAGGGCCTGCCCGTGCCCTGCGTGAAGAGCATCGTGAGGCAGGTGCTGCACGGCCTGGACTAC
CTCCACACCAAGTGCAAGATCATCCACACGGACATCAAGCCCGAGAACATCTTGCTGTGTGTGGGGGACG
CTTACATCAGCGCCTGGCTGCCGAGGCCACGGAGTGCAACAGGCAGGGGCGCCGCCCCCTCCCGCTCATA
GTCAGCACTGCCCCCCAGAGTCTTGACCGGTAAGCTGTCCAAAAACAAGAGGAAGAAGATGAGGCGCAAC
GGGAAACAGCA
