>Addgene plasmid #23440 | pDONR223-SRPK3 | addgene partial sequence | sequence record 29265 | 23440 with M13pUC-fwd
CTCGGGCCCAATAATGATTTTATTTTGACTGATAGTGACCTGTTCGTTGCAACAAATTGATGAGCAATGC
TTTTTTATAATGCCAACTTTGTACAAAAAAGTTGGCACCATGAGCGCCAGCACGGGCGGTGGTGGGGACA
GCGGCGGCAGCGGCGGCAGTAGCAGCAGCTCACAGGCCTCCTGCGGGCCCGAGTCCTCGGGCTCCGAACT
AGCCCTGGCCACACCGGTGCCTCAGATGCTGCAGGGCCTTCTGGGCTCCGACGACGAGGAACAGGAAGAC
CCCAAAGACTACTGCAAGGGCGGCTACCACCCTGTGAAGATCGGCGACGTGTTCAATGGGCGGTACCACG
TGGTGCGCAAACTGGGCTGGGGCCACTTCTCCACCGTCTGGCTCTGCTGGGACATCCAGCGCAAGCGCTT
TGTGGCCCTCAAAGTGGTGAAGAGTGCGGGGCATTACACGGAGACAGCTGTGGATGAGATCAAGCTCCTG
AAATGTGTCCGGGACAGCGACCCCAGTGACCCCAAAAGAGAGACCATTGTCCAGCTCATTGATGACTTCA
GGATCTCAGGAGTCAATGGAGTCCATGTGTGCATGGTGCTGGAGGTGCTGGGCCACCAGCTCCTCAAATG
GATC
