>Addgene plasmid #23440 | pDONR223-SRPK3 | depositor partial sequence | sequence record 46688 | Author sequence, M13-rev
GGGGGATTCAGCCTGGATGGCAATAATGATTTTATTTTGACTGATAGTGACCTGTTCGTTGCAACAAATT
GATAAGCAATGCTTTCTTATAATGCCAACTTTGTACAAGAAAGTTGGCAAGGGGTTGAGCCAGGGGTGCT
GGAGGCAGTCAGCGGCACTGGCCCGCTTTTCGGGGATGTACTCCATCATGGGCAGCAGAAAGGCGCTGAA
CTGTGTGGCCTGCTCTAGGGGCCACTCGTACTTTTCCATGAGTACCTCGTACAGGCCCCAGTGCTTGAGA
TTGTGGATGTGCCGCAGCTCTCCTCTCCGGTTGAAGAACTCCCGGGAATAGCGGCCTGAGAGGGCGAAGG
CTGGGGGGATGTCCCCCAGAAGCTCCACTATGTGAGCGATGTGGTCCTCATCACGACTGTAGTCTTCTCC
AGAATGCGGCTCGAACAGGTAGTCACCAGTGGCCAGCTCGAAGGCCATGCAGGCTGTGCTCCAGATGTCT
GCCGGGGGGCCGTATTCGGCGCCGATCAGCACCTCGACGGCCCGGTACTGCCGAGTCTGGATGTCTTCCG
TGAAGTGCTTGTGCACCCAGCAGGCGTTGCCCAGGTCTGCGATCTTGATCTTGATCTTATCTGCATTTTG
GGGCTCCAGGGGGTTCACCAGGAGGTTCGAGGCACCGAATGGTGTGCTAGGCGACAGGAGGCCCCCGGTC
TCTCGCTGATTGGACGAGCCGGAGAGGATGGAGCAGGAGGCAGGAGAGAAGAGGGAGCCGGAGAAGCCTG
AGGTCTGTGAGCCCGCGCTGAGGCTACGGCCGCCCCCTGGGGC
