[The description below was written by a language model from this plasmid's Addgene catalogue record.]
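Description:
pDONR223-SRPK3 is a Gateway entry-type clone built in the Invitrogen pDONR223 donor backbone (about 5 kb without insert) and carrying the human SRPK3 open reading frame, also known as serine/threonine kinase 23, MSSK1 or STK23. The insert is recorded as roughly 1.7 kb and was introduced by Gateway recombination. The plasmid is maintained in E. coli as a high-copy construct under spectinomycin selection. The record does not include a feature table, so the origin of replication and the exact recombination sites flanking the ORF are not listed. As a general matter, an ORF recombined into a pDONR vector ends up flanked by attL sites that allow LR transfer into destination vectors. M13 forward and reverse primer sites on either side of the insert are used for sequence verification.

The ORF is cloned without a stop codon. This "open" configuration means that after recombination into a destination vector the coding sequence reads through into a vector-encoded C-terminal epitope tag and stop codon of the user's choice. No promoter for expressing the insert is recorded, and the depositor states that the plasmid should not be transfected directly; it serves purely as a shuttle and archival source of the SRPK3 coding sequence. The depositor points to a companion set of four lentiviral destination vectors (pLX301 to pLX304), supplied separately, for expressing the ORF in mammalian cells. The clone belongs to a kit of ORF clones and is associated with a publication on resistance to RAF inhibition through MAP kinase pathway reactivation.
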