Addgene plasmid #23440: pDONR223-SRPK3
Depositing lab: William Hahn & David Root. Depositing organization: Dana-Farber Cancer Institute. Publication: COT drives resistance to RAF inhibition through MAP kinase pathway reactivation. Johannessen CM, Boehm JS, Kim SY, Thomas SR, Wardwell L, Johnson LA, Emery CM, Stransky N, Cogdill AP, Barretina J, Caponigro G, Hieronymus H, Murray RR, Salehi-Ashtiani K, Hill DE, Vidal M, Zhao JJ, Yang X, Alkan O, Kim S, Harris JL, Wilson CJ, Myer VE, Finan PM, Root DE, Roberts TM, Golub T, Flaherty KT, Dummer R, Weber BL, Sellers WR, Schlegel R, Wargo JA, Hahn WC, Garraway LA. Nature. 2010 Dec 16;468(7326):968-72. doi: 10.1038/nature09627 PubMed 21107320.
Backbone
  Vector backbone: pDONR223
  Backbone manufacturer: Invitrogen
  Backbone size w/o insert (bp): 5005
  Vector type: Gateway Donor vector
Growth in bacteria
  Bacterial resistance: Spectinomycin, 50 μg/mL
  Growth temperature: 37°C
  Growth strain: DH5alpha
  Copy number: High Copy
Gene/Insert
  Gene/Insert name: SRPK3 (alt name: serine/threonine kinase 23)
  Species: H. sapiens (human)
  Insert size (bp): 1701
  Entrez Gene: SRPK3 (a.k.a. MSSK1, STK23, MSSK-1, MGC102944)
  Cloning method: Gateway Cloning
  Sequencing primers: 5′ M13pUC-fwd; 3′ M13rev
Terms and licenses: Academic/Nonprofit Terms; Industry Terms: Not Available to Industry
Depositor comments: The ORF has no Stop codon. This design enables easy recombination into a destination vector to add an epitope tag of choice and Stop codon to the ORF. Do NOT use this plasmid directly for transfections. A set of 4 custom lentiviral vectors is available ( pLX301 (http://www.addgene.org/25895/) , pLX302 (http://www.addgene.org/25896/) , pLX303 (http://www.addgene.org/25897/) , pLX304 (http://www.addgene.org/25890/) ) to be used to express these ORFs in mammalian cells. These plasmids are not included in the kit and must be ordered separately.
How to cite: pDONR223-SRPK3 was a gift from William Hahn & David Root (Addgene plasmid # 23440 ; http://n2t.net/addgene:23440 ; RRID:Addgene_23440)
